Addgene plasmid #196078: pSBbi-Pur-dCas9-KRAB-MeCP2_hU6-SapI
Purpose: (Empty Backbone) Constitutive CRISPRi vector conferring puromycin resistance, ready for insertion of gRNA targeting gene of interest using SapI restriction sites.
Depositing lab: Joanna Bereta. Depositing organization: Jagiellonian University. Publication: Construction of a Set of Novel Transposon Vectors for Efficient Silencing of Protein and lncRNA Genes via CRISPR Interference. Czarnek M, Kochan J, Wawro M, Myrczek R, Bereta J. Mol Biotechnol. 2023 Jan 28. doi: 10.1007/s12033-023-00675-5. PubMed 36707469.
Backbone
  Vector backbone: pSBbi-Pur
  Backbone manufacturer: Kowarz et al., 2015
  Backbone size w/o insert (bp): 5857
  Total vector size (bp): 11341
  Vector type: Mammalian Expression
  Selectable markers: Puromycin
Growth in bacteria
  Bacterial resistance: Ampicillin, 100 μg/mL
  Growth temperature: 37°C
  Growth strain: DH5alpha
  Copy number: High Copy
Gene/Insert 1
  Gene/Insert name: dCas9-KRAB-MeCP2 repressor
  Species: Streptococcus pyogenes
  Insert size (bp): 5313
  Mutation: Catalytically dead mutant of the Cas9 endonuclease from the Streptococcus pyogenes Type II CRISPR/Cas system (Cas9m4) fused with Krüppel-associated box (KRAB) transcriptional repression domain from the human zinc finger protein ZNF1 (Margolin et al., 1994) and transcriptional repression domain from rat methyl-CpG-binding protein 2 (Nan et al., 1997).
Gene/Insert 2
  Gene/Insert name: hU6 promoter and gRNA scaffold
  Species: H. sapiens (human); Streptococcus pyogenes
  Insert size (bp): 343
  Mutation: hU6 promoter and gRNA scaffold containing SapI sites were amplified from pX330 containing SapI sites instead of BbsI sites (Czarnek et al., 2021).
Terms and licenses: Academic/Nonprofit Terms; Industry Terms: Not Available to Industry
How to cite: pSBbi-Pur-dCas9-KRAB-MeCP2_hU6-SapI was a gift from Joanna Bereta (Addgene plasmid # 196078 ; http://n2t.net/addgene:196078 ; RRID:Addgene_196078)
