[The description below was written by a language model from this plasmid's Addgene catalogue record and pLannotate feature annotations shown in this document.]
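Description:
pSBbi-Pur-dCas9-KRAB-MeCP2_hU6-SapI is an 11.3 kb mammalian expression plasmid built on the pSBbi-Pur backbone, one of a set of transposon vectors designed for gene silencing by CRISPR interference. It is supplied as an empty backbone, meaning that no targeting guide sequence is present yet. In bacteria it is maintained through a high-copy ColE1/pUC-type origin and an ampicillin resistance gene (β-lactamase with its own promoter). The automated feature table does not annotate the transposon inverted repeats expected of this backbone family, so their positions cannot be given from the record.

The main cassette uses the strong constitutive EF-1α promoter to drive a fusion repressor. This consists of Cas9m4, a catalytically dead Streptococcus pyogenes Cas9 carrying the D10A, D839A, H840A and N863A mutations, followed by a human KRAB transcriptional repression domain and the repression domain of rat MeCP2, and terminated by the bGH polyadenylation signal. The annotation tool labels the KRAB segment as a KRBOX4 fragment, which likely reflects similarity among KRAB domains.

A puromycin N-acetyltransferase gene lies on the opposite strand with a rabbit β-globin polyadenylation signal, allowing selection of stably modified mammalian cells. The promoter driving it is not annotated in the table. A separate human U6 RNA polymerase III promoter sits upstream of the S. pyogenes gRNA scaffold, with SapI sites between them for inserting a guide against the gene of interest. Once a guide is cloned, a single plasmid provides constitutive repressor, guide RNA and selection marker for silencing protein-coding or lncRNA genes.
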