Features (pLannotate 1.2.2; 16 found; start..end, strand, type, name):
     14..1195    +  promoter       EF-1α promoter: strong constitutive promoter for human elongation factor EF-1α
   1230..5333    +  CDS            Cas9m4: catalytically dead mutant of the Cas9 endonuclease from the Streptococcus pyogenes Type II CRISPR/Cas system RNA-guided DNA-binding protein that lacks endonuclease activity due to the mutations D10A, D839A, H840A, and N863A (Mali et al., 2013)
   5418..5630    +  CDS            KRBOX4 (fragment): KRBX4_HUMAN - Also known as ZNF673. Experimental evidence at protein level: Swiss-Prot protein existence level 1. From Homo sapiens (Human).
   5685..6542    +  CDS            MeCP2: transcriptional repression domain from rat methyl-CpG-binding protein 2 (Nan et al., 1997)
   6602..6826    +  polyA_signal   bGH poly(A) signal: bovine growth hormone polyadenylation signal
   6830..6851    +  promoter       SV40 promoter (fragment): SV40 enhancer and early promoter
   7150..7180    +  rep_origin     M13 ori (fragment): M13 bacteriophage origin of replication; arrow indicates direction of (+) strand synthesis
   7181..7231    -  misc_feature   bom (fragment): basis of mobility region from pBR322
   7258..7362    +  promoter       AmpR promoter: bla
   7363..8223    +  CDS            AmpR: β-lactamase; bla; confers resistance to ampicillin, carbenicillin, and related antibiotics
   8394..8982    +  rep_origin     ori: high-copy-number ColE1/pMB1/pBR322/pUC origin of replication
   9545..9600    -  polyA_signal   β-globin poly(A) signal: rabbit β-globin polyadenylation signal (Gil and Proudfoot, 1987)
   9671..9751    -  CDS            HBB (fragment): HBB_PONPY - Experimental evidence at transcript level: Swiss-Prot protein existence level 2. Involved in oxygen transport from the lung to the various peripheral tissues. From Pongo pygmaeus (Bornean orangutan).
   9765..10364   -  CDS            PuroR: puromycin N-acetyltransferase; pac from Streptomyces alboniger; confers resistance to puromycin
  10998..11238   +  promoter       U6 promoter: RNA polymerase III promoter for human U6 snRNA
  11265..11340   +  misc_RNA       gRNA scaffold: guide RNA scaffold for the Streptococcus pyogenes CRISPR/Cas9 system
>Addgene plasmid #196078 | pSBbi-Pur-dCas9-KRAB-MeCP2_hU6-SapI | addgene full sequence | sequence record 388989 | Addgene NGS Result
TTTTTGTTTTGAGGCTCCGGTGCCCGTCAGTGGGCAGAGCGCACATCGCCCACAGTCCCCGAGAAGTTGG
GGGGAGGGGTCGGCAATTGAACCGGTGCCTAGAGAAGGTGGCGCGGGGTAAACTGGGAAAGTGATGTCGT
GTACTGGCTCCGCCTTTTTCCCGAGGGTGGGGGAGAACCGTATATAAGTGCAGTAGTCGCCGTGAACGTT
CTTTTTCGCAACGGGTTTGCCGCCAGAACACAGGTAAGTGCCGTGTGTGGTTCCCGCGGGCCTGGCCTCT
TTACGGGTTATGGCCCTTGCGTGCCTTGAATTACTTCCACGCCCCTGGCTGCAGTACGTGATTCTTGATC
CCGAGCTTCGGGTTGGAAGTGGGTGGGAGAGTTCGAGGCCTTGCGCTTAAGGAGCCCCTTCGCCTCGTGC
TTGAGTTGAGGCCTGGCTTGGGCGCTGGGGCCGCCGCGTGCGAATCTGGTGGCACCTTCGCGCCTGTCTC
GCTGCTTTCGATAAGTCTCTAGCCATTTAAAATTTTTGATGACCTGCTGCGACGCTTTTTTTCTGGCAAG
ATAGTCTTGTAAATGCGGGCCAAGATCTGCACACTGGTATTTCGGTTTTTGGGGCCGCGGGCGGCGACGG
GGCCCGTGCGTCCCAGCGCACATGTTCGGCGAGGCGGGGCCTGCGAGCGCGGCCACCGAGAATCGGACGG
GGGTAGTCTCAAGCTGGCCGGCCTGCTCTGGTGCCTGGCCTCGCGCCGCCGTGTATCGCCCCGCCCTGGG
CGGCAAGGCTGGCCCGGTCGGCACCAGTTGCGTGAGCGGAAAGATGGCCGCTTCCCGGCCCTGCTGCAGG
GAGCTCAAAATGGAGGACGCGGCGCTCGGGAGAGCGGGCGGGTGAGTCACCCACACAAAGGAAAAGGGCC
TTTCCGTCCTCAGCCGTCGCTTCATGTGACTCCACGGAGTACCGGGCGCCGTCCAGGCACCTCGATTAGT
TCTCGAGCTTTTGGAGTACGTCGTCTTTAGGTTGGGGGGAGGGGTTTTATGCGATGGAGTTTCCCCATAC
TGAGTGGGTGGAGACTGAAGTTAGGCCAGCTTGGCACTTGATGTAATTCTCCTTGGAATTTGCCCTTTTT
GAGTTTGGATCTTGGTTCATTCTCAAGCCTCAGACAGTGGTTCAAAGTTTTTTTCTTCCATTTAAGGTGT
CGTGAAAACTACCCCAAGCTGGCCTCTGAGGCCGCCACCATGGACAAGAAGTACTCCATTGGGCTCGCTA
TCGGCACAAACAGCGTCGGCTGGGCCGTCATTACGGACGAGTACAAGGTGCCGAGCAAAAAATTCAAAGT
TCTGGGCAATACCGATCGCCACAGCATAAAGAAGAACCTCATTGGCGCCCTCCTGTTCGACTCCGGGGAG
ACGGCCGAAGCCACGCGGCTCAAAAGAACAGCACGGCGCAGATATACCCGCAGAAAGAATCGGATCTGCT
ACCTGCAGGAGATCTTTAGTAATGAGATGGCTAAGGTGGATGACTCTTTCTTCCATAGGCTGGAGGAGTC
CTTTTTGGTGGAGGAGGATAAAAAGCACGAGCGCCACCCAATCTTTGGCAATATCGTGGACGAGGTGGCG
TACCATGAAAAGTACCCAACCATATATCATCTGAGGAAGAAGCTTGTAGACAGTACTGATAAGGCTGACT
TGCGGTTGATCTATCTCGCGCTGGCGCATATGATCAAATTTCGGGGACACTTCCTCATCGAGGGGGACCT
GAACCCAGACAACAGCGATGTCGACAAACTCTTTATCCAACTGGTTCAGACTTACAATCAGCTTTTCGAA
GAGAACCCGATCAACGCATCCGGAGTTGACGCCAAAGCAATCCTGAGCGCTAGGCTGTCCAAATCCCGGC
GGCTCGAAAACCTCATCGCACAGCTCCCTGGGGAGAAGAAGAACGGCCTGTTTGGTAATCTTATCGCCCT
GTCACTCGGGCTGACCCCCAACTTTAAATCTAACTTCGACCTGGCCGAAGATGCCAAGCTTCAACTGAGC
AAAGACACCTACGATGATGATCTCGACAATCTGCTGGCCCAGATCGGCGACCAGTACGCAGACCTTTTTT
TGGCGGCAAAGAACCTGTCAGACGCCATTCTGCTGAGTGATATTCTGCGAGTGAACACGGAGATCACCAA
AGCTCCGCTGAGCGCTAGTATGATCAAGCGCTATGATGAGCACCACCAAGACTTGACTTTGCTGAAGGCC
CTTGTCAGACAGCAACTGCCTGAGAAGTACAAGGAAATTTTCTTCGATCAGTCTAAAAATGGCTACGCCG
GATACATTGACGGCGGAGCAAGCCAGGAGGAATTTTACAAATTTATTAAGCCCATCTTGGAAAAAATGGA
CGGCACCGAGGAGCTGCTGGTAAAGCTTAACAGAGAAGATCTGTTGCGCAAACAGCGCACTTTCGACAAT
GGAAGCATCCCCCACCAGATTCACCTGGGCGAACTGCACGCTATCCTCAGGCGGCAAGAGGATTTCTACC
CCTTTTTGAAAGATAACAGGGAAAAGATTGAGAAAATCCTCACATTTCGGATACCCTACTATGTAGGCCC
CCTCGCCCGGGGAAATTCCAGATTCGCGTGGATGACTCGCAAATCAGAAGAGACCATCACTCCCTGGAAC
TTCGAGGAAGTCGTGGATAAGGGGGCCTCTGCCCAGTCCTTCATCGAAAGGATGACTAACTTTGATAAAA
ATCTGCCTAACGAAAAGGTGCTTCCTAAACACTCTCTGCTGTACGAGTACTTCACAGTTTATAACGAGCT
CACCAAGGTCAAATACGTCACAGAAGGGATGAGAAAGCCAGCATTCCTGTCTGGAGAGCAGAAGAAAGCT
ATCGTGGACCTCCTCTTCAAGACGAACCGGAAAGTTACCGTGAAACAGCTCAAAGAAGACTATTTCAAAA
AGATTGAATGTTTCGACTCTGTTGAAATCAGCGGAGTGGAGGATCGCTTCAACGCATCCCTGGGAACGTA
TCACGATCTCCTGAAAATCATTAAAGACAAGGACTTCCTGGACAATGAGGAGAACGAGGACATTCTTGAG
GACATTGTCCTCACCCTTACGTTGTTTGAAGATAGGGAGATGATTGAAGAACGCTTGAAAACTTACGCTC
ATCTCTTCGACGACAAAGTCATGAAACAGCTCAAGAGGCGCCGATATACAGGATGGGGGCGGCTGTCAAG
AAAACTGATCAATGGGATCCGAGACAAGCAGAGTGGAAAGACAATCCTGGATTTTCTTAAGTCCGATGGA
TTTGCCAACCGGAACTTCATGCAGTTGATCCATGATGACTCTCTCACCTTTAAGGAGGACATCCAGAAAG
CACAAGTTTCTGGCCAGGGGGACAGTCTTCACGAGCACATCGCTAATCTTGCAGGTAGCCCAGCTATCAA
AAAGGGAATACTGCAGACCGTTAAGGTCGTGGATGAACTCGTCAAAGTAATGGGAAGGCATAAGCCCGAG
AATATCGTTATCGAGATGGCCCGAGAGAACCAAACTACCCAGAAGGGACAGAAGAACAGTAGGGAAAGGA
TGAAGAGGATTGAAGAGGGTATAAAAGAACTGGGGTCCCAAATCCTTAAGGAACACCCAGTTGAAAACAC
CCAGCTTCAGAATGAGAAGCTCTACCTGTACTACCTGCAGAACGGCAGGGACATGTACGTGGATCAGGAA
CTGGACATCAATCGGCTCTCCGACTACGACGTGGCTGCTATCGTGCCCCAGTCTTTTCTCAAAGATGATT
CTATTGATAATAAAGTGTTGACAAGATCCGATAAAGCTAGAGGGAAGAGTGATAACGTCCCCTCAGAAGA
AGTTGTCAAGAAAATGAAAAATTATTGGCGGCAGCTGCTGAACGCCAAACTGATCACACAACGGAAGTTC
GATAATCTGACTAAGGCTGAACGAGGTGGCCTGTCTGAGTTGGATAAAGCCGGCTTCATCAAAAGGCAGC
TTGTTGAGACACGCCAGATCACCAAGCACGTGGCCCAAATTCTCGATTCACGCATGAACACCAAGTACGA
TGAAAATGACAAACTGATTCGAGAGGTGAAAGTTATTACTCTGAAGTCTAAGCTGGTCTCAGATTTCAGA
AAGGACTTTCAGTTTTATAAGGTGAGAGAGATCAACAATTACCACCATGCGCATGATGCCTACCTGAATG
CAGTGGTAGGCACTGCACTTATCAAAAAATATCCCAAGCTTGAATCTGAATTTGTTTACGGAGACTATAA
AGTGTACGATGTTAGGAAAATGATCGCAAAGTCTGAGCAGGAAATAGGCAAGGCCACCGCTAAGTACTTC
TTTTACAGCAATATTATGAATTTTTTCAAGACCGAGATTACACTGGCCAATGGAGAGATTCGGAAGCGAC
CACTTATCGAAACAAACGGAGAAACAGGAGAAATCGTGTGGGACAAGGGTAGGGATTTCGCGACAGTCCG
GAAGGTCCTGTCCATGCCGCAGGTGAACATCGTTAAAAAGACCGAAGTACAGACCGGAGGCTTCTCCAAG
GAAAGTATCCTCCCGAAAAGGAACAGCGACAAGCTGATCGCACGCAAAAAAGATTGGGACCCCAAGAAAT
ACGGCGGATTCGATTCTCCTACAGTCGCTTACAGTGTACTGGTTGTGGCCAAAGTGGAGAAAGGGAAGTC
TAAAAAACTCAAAAGCGTCAAGGAACTGCTGGGCATCACAATCATGGAGCGATCAAGCTTCGAAAAAAAC
CCCATCGACTTTCTCGAGGCGAAAGGATATAAAGAGGTCAAAAAAGACCTCATCATTAAGCTTCCCAAGT
ACTCTCTCTTTGAGCTTGAAAACGGCCGGAAACGAATGCTCGCTAGTGCGGGCGAGCTGCAGAAAGGTAA
CGAGCTGGCACTGCCCTCTAAATACGTTAATTTCTTGTATCTGGCCAGCCACTATGAAAAGCTCAAAGGG
TCTCCCGAAGATAATGAGCAGAAGCAGCTGTTCGTGGAACAACACAAACACTACCTTGATGAGATCATCG
AGCAAATAAGCGAATTCTCCAAAAGAGTGATCCTCGCCGACGCTAACCTCGATAAGGTGCTTTCTGCTTA
CAATAAGCACAGGGATAAGCCCATCAGGGAGCAGGCAGAAAACATTATCCACTTGTTTACTCTGACCAAC
TTGGGCGCGCCTGCAGCCTTCAAGTACTTCGACACCACCATAGACAGAAAGCGGTACACCTCTACAAAGG
AGGTCCTGGACGCCACACTGATTCATCAGTCAATTACGGGGCTCTATGAAACAAGAATCGACCTCTCTCA
GCTCGGTGGAGACAGCAGGGCTGACCCCAAGAAGAAGAGGAAGGTGAGTGGTGGAGGAAGTGGCGGGTCA
GGGTCGATGGACGCGAAATCACTTACGGCATGGTCGAGAACACTGGTTACGTTCAAGGACGTGTTTGTGG
ACTTTACACGTGAGGAGTGGAAATTGCTGGATACTGCGCAACAAATTGTGTATCGAAATGTCATGCTTGA
GAATTACAAGAACCTCGTCAGTCTCGGATACCAGTTGACGAAACCGGATGTGATCCTTAGGCTCGAAAAG
GGGGAAGAACCTTGGCTGGTATCGGGAGGTGGTTCGGGTGGCTCTGGATCAAGCCCAAAGAAGAAACGGA
AGGTGGAAGCCTCAGTGCAGGTGAAAAGGGTGCTGGAAAAATCCCCCGGCAAACTCCTCGTGAAGATGCC
CTTCCAGGCTTCCCCTGGCGGAAAAGGTGAAGGGGGTGGCGCAACCACATCTGCCCAGGTCATGGTCATC
AAGCGACCTGGAAGGAAAAGAAAGGCCGAGGCTGACCCTCAGGCCATTCCAAAGAAACGGGGACGCAAGC
CAGGGTCCGTGGTCGCAGCTGCAGCAGCTGAGGCTAAGAAAAAGGCAGTGAAGGAAAGCTCCATCCGCAG
TGTGCAGGAGACTGTCCTGCCCATCAAGAAGAGGAAGACTAGGGAGACCGTGTCCATCGAGGTCAAAGAA
GTGGTCAAGCCCCTGCTCGTGTCCACCCTGGGCGAAAAATCTGGAAAGGGGCTCAAAACATGCAAGTCAC
CTGGACGGAAAAGCAAGGAGTCTAGTCCAAAGGGGCGCTCAAGCTCCGCTTCTAGTCCCCCTAAAAAGGA
ACACCATCACCATCACCATCACGCCGAGTCTCCTAAGGCTCCTATGCCACTGCTCCCACCACCTCCACCA
CCTGAGCCACAGTCAAGCGAAGACCCCATCAGCCCACCCGAGCCTCAGGATCTGTCCTCTAGTATTTGCA
AAGAGGAAAAGATGCCCAGAGCAGGCAGCCTGGAGAGTGATGGCTGTCCAAAAGAACCCGCCAAGACCCA
GCCTATGGTGGCAGCCGCTGCAACTACCACCACAACCACAACTACCACAGTGGCCGAAAAATACAAGCAT
CGCGGCGAGGGCGAACGAAAGGACATTGTGTCAAGCTCCATGCCCAGACCTAACCGGGAGGAACCAGTCG
ATAGTAGGACACCCGTGACTGAGAGAGTCTCATAGGGCCTGTCAGGCCAAGCTTGGGGATCAATTCTCTA
GAGCTCGCTGATCAGCCTCGACTGTGCCTTCTAGTTGCCAGCCATCTGTTGTTTGCCCCTCCCCCGTGCC
TTCCTTGACCCTGGAAGGTGCCACTCCCACTGTCCTTTCCTAATAAAATGAGGAAATTGCATCGCATTGT
CTGAGTAGGTGTCATTCTATTCTGGGGGGTGGGGTGGGGCAGGACAGCAAGGGGGAGGATTGGGAAGACA
ATAGCAGGCATGCTGGGGATGCGGTGGGCTCTATGGCTTCTGAGGCGGAAAGAACCAGCTGGGCCTACTA
GATAGCGGACCCCTTACCGAAACATCGCCGCATTCTGCAGAGGAGTCGAACTTAGTGTATGTAAACTTCT
GACCCACTGGAATTGTGATACAGTGAATTATAAGTGAAATAATCTGTCTGTAAACAATTGTTGGAAAAAT
GACTTGTGTCATGCACAAAGTAGATGTCCTAACTGACTTGCCAAAACTATTGTTTGTTAACAAGAAATTT
GTGGAGTAGTTGAAAAACGAGTTTTAATGACTCCAACTTAAGTGTATGTAAACTTCCGACTTCAACTGTA
TAGGGATCCAATTTTAACAAAATATTAACGCTTACAATTTCCTGATGCGGTATTTTCTCCTTACGCATCT
GTGCGGTATTTCACACCGCATCAGGTGGCACTTTTCGGGGAAATGTGCGCGGAACCCCTATTTGTTTATT
TTTCTAAATACATTCAAATATGTATCCGCTCATGAGACAATAACCCTGATAAATGCTTCAATAATATTGA
AAAAGGAAGAGTATGAGTATTCAACATTTCCGTGTCGCCCTTATTCCCTTTTTTGCGGCATTTTGCCTTC
CTGTTTTTGCTCACCCAGAAACGCTGGTGAAAGTAAAAGATGCTGAAGATCAGTTGGGTGCACGAGTGGG
TTACATCGAACTGGATCTCAACAGCGGTAAGATCCTTGAGAGTTTTCGCCCCGAAGAACGTTTTCCAATG
ATGAGCACTTTTAAAGTTCTGCTATGTGGCGCGGTATTATCCCGTATTGACGCCGGGCAAGAGCAACTCG
GTCGCCGCATACACTATTCTCAGAATGACTTGGTTGAGTACTCACCAGTCACAGAAAAGCATCTTACGGA
TGGCATGACAGTAAGAGAATTATGCAGTGCTGCCATAACCATGAGTGATAACACTGCGGCCAACTTACTT
CTGACAACGATCGGAGGACCGAAGGAGCTAACCGCTTTTTTGCACAACATGGGGGATCATGTAACTCGCC
TTGATCGTTGGGAACCGGAGCTGAATGAAGCCATACCAAACGACGAGCGTGACACCACGATGCCTGTAGC
AATGGCAACAACGTTGCGCAAACTATTAACTGGCGAACTACTTACTCTAGCTTCCCGGCAACAATTAATA
GACTGGATGGAGGCGGATAAAGTTGCAGGACCACTTCTGCGCTCGGCCCTTCCGGCTGGCTGGTTTATTG
CTGATAAATCTGGAGCCGGTGAGCGTGGGTCTCGCGGTATCATTGCAGCACTGGGGCCAGATGGTAAGCC
CTCCCGTATCGTAGTTATCTACACGACGGGGAGTCAGGCAACTATGGATGAACGAAATAGACAGATCGCT
GAGATAGGTGCCTCACTGATTAAGCATTGGTAACTGTCAGACCAAGTTTACTCATATATACTTTAGATTG
ATTTAAAACTTCATTTTTAATTTAAAAGGATCTAGGTGAAGATCCTTTTTGATAATCTCATGACCAAAAT
CCCTTAACGTGAGTTTTCGTTCCACTGAGCGTCAGACCCCGTAGAAAAGATCAAAGGATCTTCTTGAGAT
CCTTTTTTTCTGCGCGTAATCTGCTGCTTGCAAACAAAAAAACCACCGCTACCAGCGGTGGTTTGTTTGC
CGGATCAAGAGCTACCAACTCTTTTTCCGAAGGTAACTGGCTTCAGCAGAGCGCAGATACCAAATACTGT
TCTTCTAGTGTAGCCGTAGTTAGGCCACCACTTCAAGAACTCTGTAGCACCGCCTACATACCTCGCTCTG
CTAATCCTGTTACCAGTGGCTGCTGCCAGTGGCGATAAGTCGTGTCTTACCGGGTTGGACTCAAGACGAT
AGTTACCGGATAAGGCGCAGCGGTCGGGCTGAACGGGGGGTTCGTGCACACAGCCCAGCTTGGAGCGAAC
GACCTACACCGAACTGAGATACCTACAGCGTGAGCTATGAGAAAGCGCCACGCTTCCCGAAGGGAGAAAG
GCGGACAGGTATCCGGTAAGCGGCAGGGTCGGAACAGGAGAGCGCACGAGGGAGCTTCCAGGGGGAAACG
CCTGGTATCTTTATAGTCCTGTCGGGTTTCGCCACCTCTGACTTGAGCGTCGATTTTTGTGATGCTCGTC
AGGGGGGCGGAGCCTATGGAAAAACGCCAGCAACGCGGCCTTTTTACGGTTCCTGGCCTTTTGCTGGCCT
TTTGCTCACATGTTCTTTCCTGCGTTATCCCCTGATTCTGTGGATAACCGTATTACCGCCTTTGAGTGAG
CTGATACCGCTCGCCGCAGCCGAACGACCGAGCGCAGCGAGTCAGTGAGCGAGGAAGCGGATCCCTATAC
AGTTGAAGTCGGAAGTTTACATACACCTTAGCCAAATACATTTAAACTCACTTTTTCACAATTCCTGACA
TTTAATCCTAGTAAAAATTCCCTGTCTTAGGTCAGTTAGGATCACCACTTTATTTTAAGAATGTGAAATA
TCAGAATAATAGTAGAGAGAATGATTCATTTCAGCTTTTATTTCTTTCATCACATTCCCAGTGGGTCAGA
AGTTTACATACACTCGACTCCTCTGCAGAATGCGGCGATGTTTCGGTAAGGGGTCCCGAGTAGCTAGTTC
ATGGCAGCCAGCATATGGCATATGTTGCCAAACTCTAAACCAAATACTCATTCTGATGTTTTAAATGATT
TGCCCTCCCATATGTCCTTCCGAGTGAGAGACACAAAAAATTCCAACACACTATTGCAATGAAAATAAAT
TTCCTTTATTAGCCAGAAGTCAGATGCTCAAGGGGCTTCATGATGTCCCCATAATTTTTGGCAGAGGGAA
AAAGATCTCAGTGGTATTTGTGAGCCAGGGCATTGGCCACACCAGCCACCACCTTCTGATAGGCAGCCTG
CACCTGAGGAGTGAATTCACGACAGGCCTTCGAATCAGGCACCGGGCTTGCGGGTCATGCACCAGGTGCG
CGGTCCTTCGGGCACCTCGACGTCGGCGGTGACGGTGAAGCCGAGCCGCTCGTAGAAGGGGAGGTTGCGG
GGCGCGGAGGTCTCCAGGAAGGCGGGCACCCCGGCGCGCTCGGCCGCCTCCACTCCGGGGAGCACGACGG
CGCTGCCCAGACCCTTGCCCTGGTGGTCGGGCGAGACGCCGACGGTGGCCAGGAACCACGCGGGCTCCTT
GGGCCGGTGCGGCGCCAGGAGGCCTTCCATCTGTTGCTGCGCGGCCAGCCGGGAACCGCTCAACTCGGCC
ATGCGCGGGCCGATCTCGGCGAACACCGCCCCCGCTTCGACGCTCTCCGGCGTGGTCCAGACCGCCACCG
CGGCGCCGTCGTCCGCGACCCACACCTTGCCGATGTCGAGCCCGACGCGCGTGAGGAAGAGTTCTTGCAG
CTCGGTGACCCGCTCGATGTGGCGGTCCGGATCGACGGTGTGGCGCGTGGCGGGGTAGTCGGCGAACGCG
GCGGCGAGGGTGCGTACGGCCCTGGGGACGTCGTCGCGGGTGGCGAGGCGCACCGTGGGCTTGTACTCGG
TCATGGTGGCCTCAGGTGCAGAGGTTTCTACAGGGAAAGAGAGAAAGGCTACAGTTAGTTTGCTGTGATG
ATGCTAAGTGCCGAGGTCAGATGTCTATGGATTGTACACGGAATCCCAACGCAGGAACCAAAAAACACTC
ACCCAAAAAAATGGCGCTAAGGCCGAGAGAAAGGCGAAGTTCCGTCTACGGCTATATACCTTGAAACAGG
GGCGGCAGAAGTGACGCAACGCGGTTGCGCGGACGGCTTCCTGTGTTTTCATTGGTCGAAGCGTTCTGCG
CGTGCGCAGAGATTCCCCAGGGAAGGCGGGCCCTCTTCCGAATGTCCAATCCGGACATTCTTCCGGTTGG
ACCTCCGCGGTCAGCGCTGTGCCCGGCGAGAGATCACGTGGGGCGCGGAGGCGGTGCTGCTGGGGCACGG
CCGTCCAGCCTCGGCGGCCATATTTTTGAGGGGCTGTTCATCTCGTTCACACGCTCTGTCCGCCATGTTT
GTGAGTGGAAGCGCCATTACCCCTTCAAGCGACTGAAGGCTGCAGGGCCTCTGGTGGCCCGCATGGGGAG
ACCAGACCCGCCAGGCCCGCCTTTCCGCACTCAGTCCGGGCTTACTTTATTTTGTGAGACAGGGTCTCGC
CTAGAGGGAGGGCCTATTTCCCATGATTCCTTCATATTTGCATATACGATACAAGGCTGTTAGAGAGATA
ATTGGAATTAATTTGACTGTAAACACAAAGATATTAGTACAAAATACGTGACGTAGAAAGTAATAATTTC
TTGGGTAGTTTGCAGTTTTAAAATTATGTTTTAAAATGGACTATCATATGCTTACCGTAACTTGAAAGTA
TTTCGATTTCTTGGCTTTATATATCTTGTGGAAAGGACGAAACACCGGAAGAGCGAGCTCTTCTGTTTTA
GAGCTAGAAATAGCAAGTTAAAATAAGGCTAGTCCGTTATCAACTTGAAAAAGTGGCACCGAGTCGGTGC
T
